Addgene plasmid #43410: II-GTTT
Depositing lab: Chad Cowan & Kiran Musunuru. Depositing organization: Harvard University. Publication: A TALEN Genome-Editing System for Generating Human Stem Cell-Based Disease Models. Ding Q, Lee YK, Schaefer EA, Peters DT, Veres A, Kim K, Kuperwasser N, Motola DL, Meissner TB, Hendriks WT, Trevisan M, Gupta RM, Moisan A, Banks E, Friesen M, Schinzel RT, Xia F, Tang A, Xia Y, Figueroa E, Wann A, Ahfeldt T, Daheron L, Zhang F, Rubin LL, Peng LF, Chung RT, Musunuru K, Cowan CA. Cell Stem Cell. 2012 Dec 12. pii: S1934-5909(12)00645-5. doi: 10.1016/j.stem.2012.11.011. PubMed 23246482.
Backbone
  Vector backbone: pCRII-TOPO
  Backbone manufacturer: Invitrogen
  Backbone size w/o insert (bp): 3973
  Vector type: Bacterial Cloning
Growth in bacteria
  Bacterial resistance: Ampicillin and Kanamycin, 100 & 50 μg/mL
  Growth temperature: 37°C
  Growth strain: Top10
  Copy number: High Copy
Gene/Insert
  Gene/Insert name: II-GTTT
  Species: Synthetic
  Insert size (bp): 426
  Cloning method: TOPO Cloning
  Sequencing primers: 5′ T7; 3′ M13-rev
Terms and licenses: Academic/Nonprofit Terms; Industry Terms: Not Available to Industry
How to cite: II-GTTT was a gift from Chad Cowan & Kiran Musunuru (Addgene plasmid # 43410 ; http://n2t.net/addgene:43410 ; RRID:Addgene_43410)
