[The description below was written by a language model from this plasmid's Addgene catalogue record.]
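Description:
II-GTTT is a bacterial cloning plasmid built on the commercial pCRII-TOPO backbone (about 4.0 kb without insert), carrying a 426 bp synthetic insert introduced by TOPO cloning. It is maintained as a high-copy plasmid in E. coli and carries both ampicillin and kanamycin resistance markers, as is standard for this backbone, so either or both drugs can be used for selection. No feature table accompanies the record. The listed sequencing primers (T7 on the 5′ side and M13 reverse on the 3′ side) indicate that the insert sits in the usual pCRII-TOPO cloning site, flanked by those priming sites. Nothing suggests that the insert is meant to be expressed from this vector; it is classed purely as a cloning construct.

The record does not describe the insert beyond its name, synthetic origin and size. The plasmid comes from a published TALEN genome-editing system developed for generating human stem cell-based disease models. In that context, the name plausibly denotes a pre-assembled block of four TALE repeat modules recognising the bases G, T, T and T, with "II" indicating its position or tier in a modular assembly scheme; the insert size is roughly consistent with four repeats of about 100 bp each. That reading is an inference from the name and the publication title, not something the catalogue fields state. On that basis, the plasmid would serve as one member of a library of storage clones from which repeat blocks are taken and joined to build custom TALE DNA-binding arrays. It would not itself be a functional nuclease expression vector.
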