>Addgene plasmid #43410 | II-GTTT | depositor partial sequence | sequence record 58675 | II-GTTT sequence 426 bps
CGTCTCGCTTAACCCCAGAGCAGGTCGTGGCAATCGCGAGCAATAACGGCGGAAAACAGGCTTTGGAAAC
GGTGCAGAGGCTCCTTCCAGTGCTGTGCCAAGCGCACGGACTCACCCCAGAGCAGGTCGTGGCCATTGCC
TCGAATGGAGGGGGCAAACAGGCGTTGGAAACCGTACAACGATTGCTGCCGGTGCTGTGCCAAGCGCACG
GCCTCACCCCAGAGCAGGTCGTGGCCATTGCCTCGAATGGAGGGGGCAAACAGGCGTTGGAAACCGTACA
ACGATTGCTGCCGGTGCTGTGCCAAGCGCACGGATTAACCCCAGAGCAGGTCGTGGCCATTGCCTCGAAT
GGAGGGGGCAAACAGGCGTTGGAAACCGTACAACGATTGCTGCCGGTGCTGTGCCAAGCGCACGGGCTCA
GAGACG
