>Addgene plasmid #43410 | II-GTTT | addgene partial sequence | sequence record 60903 | M13-F20 5'-TGTAAAACGACGGCCAGT-3'
CTATAGGGCGAATTGGGCCCTCTAGATGCATGCTCGAGCGGCCGCCAGTGTGATGGATATCTGCAGAATT
CGCCCTTAGTATCTTTCCTGTGCCCACGTCTCTGAGCCCGTGCGCTTGGCACAGCACCGGCAGCAATCGT
TGTACGGTTTCCAACGCCTGTTTGCCCCCTCCATTCGAGGCAATGGCCACGACCTGCTCTGGGGTTAATC
CGTGCGCTTGGCACAGCACCGGCAGCAATCGTTGTACGGTTTCCAACGCCTGTTTGCCCCCTCCATTCGA
GGCAATGGCCACGACCTGCTCTGGGGTGAGGCCGTGCGCTTGGCACAGCACCGGCAGCAATCGTTGTACG
GTTTCCAACGCCTGTTTGCCCCCTCCATTCGAGGCAATGGCCACGACCTGCTCTGGGGTGAGTCCGTGCG
CTTGGCACAGCACTGGAAGGAGCCTCTGCACCGTTTCCAAAGCCTGTTTTCCGCCGTTATTGCTCGCGAT
TGCCACGACCTGCTCTGGGGTTAAGCGAGACGCGCTAGGACGGCATCTATATAAGGGCGAATTCCAGCAC
ACTGGCGGCCGTTACTAGTGGATCCGAGCTCGGTACCAAGCTTGGCGTAATCATGGTCATAGCTGTTTCC
TGTGTGAAATTGTTATCCGCTCACAATTCCACACAACATACGAGCCGGAAGCATAAAGTGTAAAGCCTGG
GGTGCCTAATGAGTGAGCTAACTCACATTAATTGCGTTGCGCTCACTGCCCGCTTTCCAGTCGGGAAACC
TGTCGTGCCAGCTGCATTAATGAATCGGCCAACGCGCGGGGAGAGGCGGTTTGCGTATTGGGCGCTCTTC
CGCTTCCTCGCTCACTGACTCGCTGCGCTCGGTCGTTCGGCTGCGGCGAGCGGTATCAGCTCACTCAAAG
GCGGTAATACGGTTAT
